Addgene plasmid #82459: pcDNA3-myc-mCE
Purpose: Expression of myc epitope and murine mRNA Capping Enzyme in mammalian cells
Depositing lab: Daniel Schoenberg. Depositing organization: Ohio State University. Publication: Identification of a cytoplasmic complex that adds a cap onto 5'-monophosphate RNA. Otsuka Y, Kedersha NL, Schoenberg DR. Mol Cell Biol. 2009 Apr;29(8):2155-67. doi: 10.1128/MCB.01325-08. Epub 2009 Feb 17. PubMed 19223470.
Backbone
  Vector backbone: pcDNA3-myc-TAP
  Backbone size w/o insert (bp): 5421
  Total vector size (bp): 7209
  Vector type: Mammalian Expression
  Selectable markers: Neomycin (select with G418)
Growth in bacteria
  Bacterial resistance: Ampicillin, 100 μg/mL
  Growth temperature: 37°C
  Growth strain: DH5alpha
  Copy number: High Copy
Gene/Insert
  Gene/Insert name: mRNA capping enzyme
  Species: M. musculus (mouse)
  Entrez Gene: Rngtt (a.k.a. AU020997, HCE, MCE1)
  Promoter: CMV
  Tag / fusion protein: myc (N terminal on backbone)
  Cloning method: Restriction Enzyme; 5′ cloning site Sfi1 (not destroyed); 3′ cloning site Apa1 (not destroyed)
  Sequencing primers: 5′ CMV primer; 3′ SP6 primer
Terms and licenses: Academic/Nonprofit Terms; Industry Terms: Not Available to Industry
How to cite: pcDNA3-myc-mCE was a gift from Daniel Schoenberg (Addgene plasmid # 82459 ; http://n2t.net/addgene:82459 ; RRID:Addgene_82459)
