[The description below was written by a language model from this plasmid's Addgene catalogue record and pLannotate feature annotations shown in this document.]
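Description:
pcDNA3-myc-mCE is a mammalian expression plasmid of about 7.2 kb, built on a pcDNA3-myc-TAP backbone, that produces murine mRNA capping enzyme (Rngtt, also called MCE1) carrying an N-terminal myc epitope supplied by the backbone. It replicates in E. coli at high copy from a ColE1/pUC-type origin and is selected there with ampicillin through the bla gene. An f1 origin is also present. For selection in mammalian cells, an SV40 enhancer/early promoter drives the neomycin phosphotransferase gene, followed by an SV40 polyadenylation signal, which allows G418 selection of stable transfectants. The annotation also picks up small fragments (ble, lacI, lac promoter/operator, bom, a short HIV-1 LTR match) that appear to be backbone remnants or sequence-similarity hits rather than functional units.

The expression cassette consists of the human CMV immediate-early enhancer and promoter, the Rngtt coding sequence inserted between retained SfiI and ApaI sites, and the bovine growth hormone polyadenylation signal. T7 and SP6 phage promoters flank the insert; T7 lies upstream in the sense orientation, and the SP6 site serves as a sequencing primer position. The myc tag is not separately called in the feature table, but the catalogue entry places it at the N terminus. The encoded protein is bifunctional, with RNA 5'-triphosphatase activity in its N-terminal part and mRNA guanylyltransferase activity in its C-terminal part, and it catalyses the first two steps of cap formation. The construct is used to express epitope-tagged capping enzyme in mammalian cells so it can be detected or recovered through the myc tag. The associated work concerned a cytoplasmic complex that adds a cap onto 5'-monophosphate RNA.
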