Features (pLannotate 1.2.2; 21 found; start..end, strand, type, name):
    266..287     -  promoter       SV40 promoter (fragment): SV40 enhancer and early promoter
    291..515     -  polyA_signal   bGH poly(A) signal: bovine growth hormone polyadenylation signal
    541..559     +  promoter       SP6 promoter: promoter for bacteriophage SP6 RNA polymerase
    572..2359    -  CDS            Rngtt: MCE1_MOUSE - Also known as Cap1a. Experimental evidence at protein level: Swiss-Prot protein existence level 1. Bifunctional mRNA-capping enzyme exhibiting RNA 5'- triphosphatase activity in the N-terminal part and mRNA guanylyltransferase activity in the C-terminal part. Catalyzes the first two steps of cap formation: by removing the gamma-phosphate from the 5'-triphosphate end of nascent mRNA to yield a diphosphate end, and by transferring the gmp moiety of GTP to the 5'-diphosphate terminus. From Mus musculus (Mouse).
   2439..2457    -  promoter       T7 promoter: promoter for bacteriophage T7 RNA polymerase
   2473..2506    -  LTR            5' LTR (truncated) (fragment): truncated 5' long terminal repeat (LTR) from HIV-1
   2502..2705    -  promoter       CMV promoter: human cytomegalovirus (CMV) immediate early promoter
   2706..3085    -  enhancer       CMV enhancer: human cytomegalovirus immediate early enhancer
   3240..3292    +  misc_feature   bom (fragment): basis of mobility region from pBR322
   3351..3455    +  promoter       AmpR promoter: bla
   3456..4316    +  CDS            AmpR: β-lactamase; bla; confers resistance to ampicillin, carbenicillin, and related antibiotics
   4487..5075    +  rep_origin     ori: high-copy-number ColE1/pMB1/pBR322/pUC origin of replication
   5258..5350    +  CDS            lacI (fragment): lac repressor; lacI; The lac repressor binds to the lac operator to inhibit transcription in E. coli. This inhibition can be relieved by adding lactose or isopropyl-β-D-thiogalactopyranoside (IPTG).
   5363..5384    +  protein_bind   CAP binding site: CAP binding activates transcription in the presence of cAMP. E. coli catabolite activator protein
   5399..5429    +  promoter       lac promoter: promoter for the E. coli lac operon
   5437..5453    +  protein_bind   lac operator: The lac repressor binds to the lac operator to inhibit transcription in E. coli. This inhibition can be relieved by adding lactose or isopropyl-β-D-thiogalactopyranoside (IPTG). lac repressor encoded by lacI
   5526..5647    -  polyA_signal   SV40 poly(A) signal: SV40 polyadenylation signal
   5642..5800    -  CDS            ble (fragment): BLE_KLEPN - Experimental evidence at protein level: Swiss-Prot protein existence level 1. Binding protein with a strong affinity to the bleomycin family of antibiotics. Binds to CL990; an antimitotic-antibiotic compound. From Klebsiella pneumoniae.
   5824..6615    -  CDS            neo: KKA2_KLEPN - Also known as kan, nptII. Experimental evidence at protein level: Swiss-Prot protein existence level 1. Resistance to kanamycin, neomycin, paromomycin, ribostamycin, butirosin and gentamicin B. From Klebsiella pneumoniae.
   6682..7011    -  promoter       SV40 promoter: SV40 enhancer and early promoter
   7025..245     -  rep_origin     f1 ori (across the origin) (sequence partly withheld): f1 bacteriophage origin of replication; arrow indicates direction of (+) strand synthesis
>Addgene plasmid #82459 | pcDNA3-myc-mCE | addgene full sequence | sequence record 163407 | Addgene NGS results
CGATGGCCCACTACGTGAACCATCACCCT
[91 nt withheld, positions 30-120]
G
[124 nt withheld, positions 122-245]
GGGGATACCCCCTAGAGCCCCAGCTGGTTCTTTCCGCCTCAGAAGCCATAGAGCCCACCGCATCCCCAGC
ATGCCTGCTATTGTCTTCCCAATCCTCCCCCTTGCTGTCCTGCCCCACCCCACCCCCCAGAATAGAATGA
CACCTACTCAGACAATGCGATGCAATTTCCTCATTTTATTAGGAAAGGACAGTGGGAGTGGCACCTTCCA
GGGTCAAGGAAGGCACGGGGGAGGGGCAAACAACAGATGGCTGGCAACTAGAAGGCACAGTCGAGGCTGA
TCAGCGAGCTCTAGCATTTAGGTGACACTATAGAATAGGGCCCTCAGGTTGGCCGATGCAGTCTTTTGGG
CGGTGGGGGCGGCATGAGCTCCGTGTCAGGGTCCAGGGGATACTTCCGCTTCTGTCCCTGGGCGGCTGCT
GCACATCTGTCAATGAATTCAAACAGCATCTCCTTGGTGACAGGGTTCGAGATGCTATTGCACACAGCCA
TGGCTGTGTTGTAGGCATTTGGGAAACTTTTGTCTATCCTCTGTCTCATGAAGACCCAGCTATTGTTCTC
AAATTTGCATTCTATAATTTTGTTGTCATACTGTTTTAGTTCTTTTGTCACCTTGATTTGTGCAAAGGGT
CTTTCATAACCTCCAACATAGAGAAGGCCAACATTCTGTGGAAGCAACCCTTCTCCTCCCATTCTTGTTA
TCTTAAGTCGAAAATCCACAGAGTTTAGACTGGGAGGTTTCCATTTCAAAATGTCATCACATCGACCAGG
CTTGTATTTTCCAATAGGCTGAAAAATAAGTCCATCCATTTCATGGCTGACTTCTTTGGCAAAATTTCCT
TCCAGAAGCTTTCTTGAAATATTGATGTCAAAAAATTGTTTAGGTCTGACACTAAATGGTTCCTGTGTTT
TGTCAATGAGTCCAGTCTTCATTTTTTCATGTCGTGGACTTATAATTTCACGTTCAATACACTGTAGACG
AATATTAAAATCACAGTCTCCAACTGGTTGTGCATTGAACTTAATTATGTCATAGATCAAATATCTTGGG
ACGGCCTGTCCATTTACTTTGTCAATGATCATTTCCCCATCCAAAAGAGTATTTGATAAATGCATGCGAA
GATCTTTACGAAATGGAAATTCCAGATTTGAAACATGAAAAACGGAATTATCTCTGTCAATCATAAAAAC
TTCATTTGTGCCATCAATCAACATCATGTAACGAGTGCCGTCTGCTTTCCAGCTTACTTTATAAGGCTTC
TGCTCTAAAAGTCTAATATTTTGCTTGTCCATGGAGACAGGCTGTGCTCCAGGGAACCCAGACCCTTCCC
AGCCACAGAACTGATGACATTTCTGCTGCACCTCTCCTAACTTGGGTTGAGTTGTTACTTGAGTTACACC
TTTAACAGTTATGCCTTCCAAGAAAATAGCTCCCAGTTTTAACCGCTCTTTTCTCCTTTTACTAAAGGAT
GCACTTGACCCTGGTTCTGAGTCCTTTTTTCCATCTTCATCCTCATCTTCTTCATCCTCATCTTCAAAAC
ACCAATCTGGCAATACAGGTGGTGGTGGTGCTTCTTCTATATCTCCATAGCGACGAAAAAGTTCCTTCAA
ATAATCACCCTTGTAGATTCCTGGTGGTCTGGCTTGGGCAAATGTAGCAACTGCTGCTTCAATACTCCAA
TCCATTTTTTCCACCAAAAAGGCACATATAAGGAAACCAGTGCGGTTGAAGCCATGGGTGCAGTGAACAC
CTATAAGTTCAGGTGGGCTTCTTTCATTAAACCTCTCACACAGGCGAATGAATGTCTCAGTATTCTCAGT
GGTGGGGCATTCGCCATGTCCTTTACACTGAAGTTTGATATACTTGATTCCTTCTTTTTCTATGTCATTT
CTGTCATAGAACCTTGAAGTATTTGTCAGATCCACCAACAAGCTCATTTTAACCTTCAGGCTCTTTAGAT
AATTTGAGAGCATACTGGGATGGAACCGGTTTTCTTCAGCAACTTGACTATCATATCTTGGCCCCAGCAT
CGTCTTCAGAGGTAAGAATCTTCCTGCCACCGGCTGACCGCGCCGCGGACAGTTCAGCCACCGCGGCGGG
ATCTTGTTGTAAGCGGCCTCCATGGCCATAAGCAGGTCCTCCTCTGAGATCAGCTTCTGCATTGATGCCA
TGGTGGTACCAAGCTTGGGTCTCCCTATAGTGAGTCGTATTAATTTCGATAAGCCAGTAAGCAGTGGGTT
CTCTAGTTAGCCAGAGAGCTCTGCTTATATAGACCTCCCACCGTACACGCCTACCGCCCATTTGCGTCAA
TGGGGCGGAGTTGTTACGACATTTTGGAAAGTCCCGTTGATTTTGGTGCCAAAACAAACTCCCATTGACG
TCAATGGGGTGGAGACTTGGAAATCCCCGTGAGTCAAACCGCTATCCACGCCCATTGATGTACTGCCAAA
ACCGCATCACCATGGTAATAGCGATGACTAATACGTAGATGTACTGCCAAGTAGGAAAGTCCCATAAGGT
CATGTACTGGGCATAATGCCAGGCGGGCCATTTACCGTCATTGACGTCAATAGGGGGCGTACTTGGCATA
TGATACACTTGATGTACTGCCAAGTGGGCAGTTTACCGTAAATACTCCACCCATTGACGTCAATGGAAAG
TCCCTATTGGCGTTACTATGGGAACATACGTCATTATTGACGTCAATGGGCGGGGGTCGTTGGGCGGTCA
GCCAGGCGGGCCATTTACCGTAAGTTATGTAACGCGGAACTCCATATATGGGCTATGAACTAATGACCCC
GTAATTGATTACTATTAATAACTAGTCAATAATCAATGTCAACGCGTATATCTGGCCCGTACATCGCGAA
GCAGCGCAAAACGCCTAACCCTAAGCAGATTCTTCATGCAATTGTCGGTCAAGCCTTGCCTTGTTGTAGC
TTAAATTTTGCTCGCGCACTACTCAGCGACCTCCAACACACAAGCAGGGAGCAGATACTGGCTTAACTAT
GCGGCATCAGAGCAGATTGTACTGAGAGTGCACCATAGGGGATCGGGAGATCTCCCGATCCGTCGACGTC
AGGTGGCACTTTTCGGGGAAATGTGCGCGGAACCCCTATTTGTTTATTTTTCTAAATACATTCAAATATG
TATCCGCTCATGAGACAATAACCCTGATAAATGCTTCAATAATATTGAAAAAGGAAGAGTATGAGTATTC
AACATTTCCGTGTCGCCCTTATTCCCTTTTTTGCGGCATTTTGCCTTCCTGTTTTTGCTCACCCAGAAAC
GCTGGTGAAAGTAAAAGATGCTGAAGATCAGTTGGGTGCACGAGTGGGTTACATCGAACTGGATCTCAAC
AGCGGTAAGATCCTTGAGAGTTTTCGCCCCGAAGAACGTTTTCCAATGATGAGCACTTTTAAAGTTCTGC
TATGTGGCGCGGTATTATCCCGTATTGACGCCGGGCAAGAGCAACTCGGTCGCCGCATACACTATTCTCA
GAATGACTTGGTTGAGTACTCACCAGTCACAGAAAAGCATCTTACGGATGGCATGACAGTAAGAGAATTA
TGCAGTGCTGCCATAACCATGAGTGATAACACTGCGGCCAACTTACTTCTGACAACGATCGGAGGACCGA
AGGAGCTAACCGCTTTTTTGCACAACATGGGGGATCATGTAACTCGCCTTGATCGTTGGGAACCGGAGCT
GAATGAAGCCATACCAAACGACGAGCGTGACACCACGATGCCTGTAGCAATGGCAACAACGTTGCGCAAA
CTATTAACTGGCGAACTACTTACTCTAGCTTCCCGGCAACAATTAATAGACTGGATGGAGGCGGATAAAG
TTGCAGGACCACTTCTGCGCTCGGCCCTTCCGGCTGGCTGGTTTATTGCTGATAAATCTGGAGCCTCCAA
GGGTGGGTCTCGCGGTATCATTGCAGCACTGGGGCCAGATGGTAAGCCCTCCCGTATCGTAGTTATCTAC
ACGACGGGGAGTCAGGCAACTATGGATGAACGAAATAGACAGATCGCTGAGATAGGTGCCTCACTGATTA
AGCATTGGTAACTGTCAGACCAAGTTTACTCATATATACTTTAGATTGATTTAAAACTTCATTTTTAATT
TAAAAGGATCTAGGTGAAGATCCTTTTTGATAATCTCATGACCAAAATCCCTTAACGTGAGTTTTCGTTC
CACTGAGCGTCAGACCCCGTAGAAAAGATCAAAGGATCTTCTTGAGATCCTTTTTTTCTGCGCGTAATCT
GCTGCTTGCAAACAAAAAAACCACCGCTACCAGCGGTGGTTTGTTTGCCGGATCAAGAGCTACCAACTCT
TTTTCCGAAGGTAACTGGCTTCAGCAGAGCGCAGATACCAAATACTGTTCTTCTAGTGTAGCCGTAGTTA
GGCCACCACTTCAAGAACTCTGTAGCACCGCCTACATACCTCGCTCTGCTAATCCTGTTACCAGTGGCTG
CTGCCAGTGGCGATAAGTCGTGTCTTACCGGGTTGGACTCAAGACGATAGTTACCGGATAAGGCGCAGCG
GTCGGGCTGAACGGGGGGTTCGTGCACACAGCCCAGCTTGGAGCGAACGACCTACACCGAACTGAGATAC
CTACAGCGTGAGCTATGAGAAAGCGCCACGCTTCCCGAAGGGAGAAAGGCGGACAGGTATCCGGTAAGCG
GCAGGGTCGGAACAGGAGAGCGCACGAGGGAGCTTCCAGGGGGAAACGCCTGGTATCTTTATAGTCCTGT
CGGGTTTCGCCACCTCTGACTTGAGCGTCGATTTTTGTGATGCTCGTCAGGGGGGCGGAGCCTATGGAAA
AACGCCAGCAACGCGGCCTTTTTACGGTTCCTGGCCTTTTGCTGGCCTTTTGCTCACATGTTCTTTCCTG
CGTTATCCCCTGATTCTGTGGATAACCGTATTACCGCCTTTGAGTGAGCTGATACCGCTCGCCGCAGCCG
AACGACCGAGCGCAGCGAGTCAGTGAGCGAGGAAGCGGAAGAGCGCCCAATACGCAAACCGCCTCTCCCC
GCGCGTTGGCCGATTCATTAATGCAGCTGGCACGACAGGTTTCCCGACTGGAAAGCGGGCAGTGAGCGCA
ACGCAATTAATGTGAGTTAGCTCACTCATTAGGCACCCCAGGCTTTACACTTTATGCTTCCGGCTCGTAT
GTTGTGTGGAATTGTGAGCGGATAACAATTTCACACAGGAAACAGCTATGACCATGATTACGCCAAGCTC
TAGCTAGAGGTCGACGGTATACAGACATGATAAGATACATTGATGAGTTTGGACAAACCACAACTAGAAT
GCAGTGAAAAAAATGCTTTATTTGTGAAATTTGTGATGCTATTGCTTTATTTGTAACCATTATAAGCTGC
AATAAACAAGTTGGGGTGGGCGAAGAACTCCAGCATGAGATCCCCGCGCTGGAGGATCATCCAGCCGGCG
TCCCGGAAAACGATTCCGAAGCCCAACCTTTCATAGAAGGCGGCGGTGGAATCGAAATCTCGTGATGGCA
GGTTGGGCGTCGCTTGGTCGGTCATTTCGAACCCCAGAGTCCCGCTCAGAAGAACTCGTCAAGAAGGCGA
TAGAAGGCGATGCGCTGCGAATCGGGAGCGGCGATACCGTAAAGCACGAGGAAGCGGTCAGCCCATTCGC
CGCCAAGCTCTTCAGCAATATCACGGGTAGCCAACGCTATGTCCTGATAGCGGTCCGCCACACCCAGCCG
GCCACAGTCGATGAATCCAGAAAAGCGGCCATTTTCCACCATGATATTCGGCAAGCAGGCATCGCCATGG
GTCACGACGAGATCCTCGCCGTCGGGCATGCGCGCCTTGAGCCTGGCGAACAGTTCGGCTGGCGCGAGCC
CCTGATGCTCTTCGTCCAGATCATCCTGATCGACAAGACCGGCTTCCATCCGAGTACGTGCTCGCTCGAT
GCGATGTTTCGCTTGGTGGTCGAATGGGCAGGTAGCCGGATCAAGCGTATGCAGCCGCCGCATTGCATCA
GCCATGATGGATACTTTCTCGGCAGGAGCAAGGTGAGATGACAGGAGATCCTGCCCCGGCACTTCGCCCA
ATAGCAGCCAGTCCCTTCCCGCTTCAGTGACAACGTCGAGCACAGCTGCGCAAGGAACGCCCGTCGTGGC
CAGCCACGATAGCCGCGCTGCCTCGTCCTGCAGTTCATTCAGGGCACCGGACAGGTCGGTCTTGACAAAA
AGAACCGGGCGCCCCTGCGCTGACAGCCGGAACACGGCGGCATCAGAGCAGCCGATTGTCTGTTGTGCCC
AGTCATAGCCGAATAGCCTCTCCACCCAAGCGGCCGGAGAACCTGCGTGCAATCCATCTTGTTCAATCAT
GCGAAACGATCCTCATCCTGTCTCTTGATCAGATCCGAAAATGGATATACAAGCTCCCGGGAGCTTTTTG
CAAAAGCCTAGGCCTCCAAAAAAGCCTCCTCACTACTTCTGGAATAGCTCAGAGGCAGAGGCGGCCTCGG
CCTCTGCATAAATAAAAAAAATTAGTCAGCCATGGGGCGGAGAATGGGCGGAACTGGGCGGAGTTAGGGG
CGGGATGGGCGGAGTTAGGGGCGGGACTATGGTTGCTGACTAATTGAGATGCATGCTTTGCATACTTCTG
CCTGCTGGGGAGCCTGGGGACTTTCCACACCTGGTTGCTGACTAATTGAGATGCATGCTTTGCATACTTC
TGCCTGCTGGGGAGCCTGGGGACTTTCCACACCCTAACTGACACACATTCCACAGAATTAATTCGCGTTA
AATTTTTGTTAAATCAGCTCATTTTTTAACCAATAGGCCGAAATCGGCAAAATCCCTTATAAATCAAAAG
AATAGACCGAGATAGGGT
[37 nt withheld, positions 7124-7160]
AAAGAACGTGGACTCCAACGTCAAAGGGCGAAAAACCGTCTATCAGGG
