>Addgene plasmid #82459 | pcDNA3-myc-mCE | addgene partial sequence | sequence record 158717 | CMV-F 5'-CGCAAATGGGCGGTAGGCGTG-3'
AGCAGAGCTCTCTGGCTAACTAGAGAACCCACTGCTTACTGGCTTATCGAAATTAATACGACTCACTATA
GGGAGACCCAAGCTTGGTACCACCATGGCATCAATGCAGAAGCTGATCTCAGAGGAGGACCTGCTTATGG
CCATGGAGGCCGCTTACAACAAGATCCCGCCGCGGTGGCTGAACTGTCCGCGGCGCGGTCAGCCGGTGGC
AGGAAGATTCTTACCTCTGAAGACGATGCTGGGGCCAAGATATGATAGTCAAGTTGCTGAAGAAAACCGG
TTCCATCCCAGTATGCTCTCAAATTATCTAAAGAGCCTGAAGGTTAAAATGAGCTTGTTGGTGGATCTGA
CAAATACTTCAAGGTTCTATGACAGAAATGACATAGAAAAAGAAGGAATCAAGTATATCAAACTTCAGTG
TAAAGGACATGGCGAATGCCCCACCACTGAGAATACTGAGACATTCATTCGCCTGTGTGAGAGGTTTAAT
GAAAGAAGCCCACCTGAACTTATAGGTGTTCACTGCACCCATGGCTTCAACCGCACTGGTTTCCTTATAT
GTGCCTTTTTGGTGGAAAAAATGGATTGGAGTATTGAAGCAGCAGTTGCTACATTTGCCCAAGCCAGACC
ACCAGGAATCTACAAGGGTGATTATTTGAAGGAACTTTTTCGTCGCTATGGAGATATAGAAGAAGCACCA
CCACCACCTGTATTGCCAGATTGGTGTTTTGAAGATGAGGATGAAGAAGATGAGGATGAAGATGGAAAAA
AGGACTCAGAACCAGGGTCAAGTGCATCCTTTAGTAAAAGGAGAAAAGAGCGGTTAAAACTGGGAGCTAT
TTTCTTGGAAGGCATAACTGTTAAAGGTGTAACTCAAGTAACAACTCAACCCAAGTTAGGAGAGGTGCAG
CAGAAATGTCATCAGTTCTGTGGCTGGGAAGGGTCTGGGTTCCCTGGAGCACAGCCTGTCTCCATGGACA
AGCAAAATATTA
