>Addgene plasmid #82459 | pcDNA3-myc-mCE | addgene partial sequence | sequence record 158718 | BGH-rev 5'-TAGAAGGCACAGTCGAGG-3'
CTATAGAATAGGGCCCTCAGGTTGGCCGATGCAGTCTTTTGGGCGGTGGGGGCGGCATGAGCTCCGTGTC
AGGGTCCAGGGGATACTTCCGCTTCTGTCCCTGGGCGGCTGCTGCACATCTGTCAATGAATTCAAACAGC
ATCTCCTTGGTGACAGGGTTCGAGATGCTATTGCACACAGCCATGGCTGTGTTGTAGGCATTTGGGAAAC
TTTTGTCTATCCTCTGTCTCATGAAGACCCAGCTATTGTTCTCAAATTTGCATTCTATAATTTTGTTGTC
ATACTGTTTTAGTTCTTTTGTCACCTTGATTTGTGCAAAGGGTCTTTCATAACCTCCAACATAGAGAAGG
CCAACATTCTGTGGAAGCAACCCTTCTCCTCCCATTCTTGTTATCTTAAGTCGAAAATCCACAGAGTTTA
GACTGGGAGGTTTCCATTTCAAAATGTCATCACATCGACCAGGCTTGTATTTTCCAATAGGCTGAAAAAT
AAGTCCATCCATTTCATGGCTGACTTCTTTGGCAAAATTTCCTTCCAGAAGCTTTCTTGAAATATTGATG
TCAAAAAATTGTTTAGGTCTGACACTAAATGGTTCCTGTGTTTTGTCAATGAGTCCAGTCTTCATTTTTT
CATGTCGTGGACTTATAATTTCACGTTCAATACACTGTAGACGAATATTAAAATCACAGTCTCCAACTGG
TTGTGCATTGAACTTAATTATGTCATAGATCAAATATCTTGGGACGGCCTGTCCATTTACTTTGTCAATG
ATCATTTCCCCATCCAAAAGAGTATTTGATAAATGCATGCGAAGATCTTTACGAAATGGAAATTCCAGAT
TTGAAACATGAAAAACGGAATTATCTCTGTCAATCATAAAAACTTCATTTGTGCCATCAATCAACATCAT
GTAACGAGTGCCGTCTGCTTTCCAGCTTACTTTATAAGGCTTCTGCTCTAAAAGTCTA
